Addgene plasmid #250069: pGEX-SMG7-14-3-3
Purpose: Bacterial expression of SMG7 14-3-3 like domain
Depositing lab: Mark Bedford. Depositing organization: University of Texas MD Anderson Cancer Center. Publication: PRMT5 C-terminal Phosphorylation Modulates a 14-3-3/PDZ Interaction Switch. Espejo AB, Gao G, Black K, Gayatri S, Veland N, Kim J, Chen T, Sudol M, Walker C, Bedford MT. J Biol Chem. 2017 Feb 10;292(6):2255-2265. doi: 10.1074/jbc.M116.760330. Epub 2016 Dec 28. PubMed 28031468.
Backbone
  Vector backbone: pGEX-4T-1
  Backbone size w/o insert (bp): 4900
  Vector type: Bacterial Expression
Growth in bacteria
  Bacterial resistance: Ampicillin, 100 μg/mL
  Growth temperature: 37°C
  Growth strain: DH5alpha
  Copy number: High Copy
Gene/Insert
  Gene/Insert name: SMG7
  Species: H. sapiens (human)
  Insert size (bp): 762
  Mutation: None
  Entrez Gene: SMG7 (a.k.a. C1orf16, EST1C, SGA56M)
  Cloning method: Restriction Enzyme; 5′ cloning site Unknown (unknown if destroyed)
Terms and licenses: Academic/Nonprofit Terms; Industry Terms: Not Available to Industry
Depositor comments: NCBI identifier: NP_963862
How to cite: pGEX-SMG7-14-3-3 was a gift from Mark Bedford (Addgene plasmid # 250069 ; http://n2t.net/addgene:250069 ; RRID:Addgene_250069)
