[The description below was written by a language model from this plasmid's Addgene catalogue record and pLannotate feature annotations shown in this document.]
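Description:
pGEX-SMG7-14-3-3 is a bacterial expression plasmid built on the pGEX-4T-1 backbone for producing the 14-3-3-like domain of human SMG7 as a glutathione S-transferase fusion in E. coli. It is maintained through a ColE1/pMB1-type origin, recorded as high copy, and selected with ampicillin via the β-lactamase (AmpR) gene and its own promoter. The sequenced plasmid is about 5.7 kb, consistent with a 4.9 kb backbone plus the 762 bp insert. Short annotated fragments of rop, bom, an RSF-type origin, lacZα and an E. coli yciV sequence appear to be backbone remnants rather than functional parts of the design.

The expression cassette is driven by the tac promoter, a strong trp/lac hybrid, followed by a lac operator. A lacI gene carried on the plasmid supplies lac repressor, so transcription is held off until induced with IPTG. Downstream lies the Schistosoma japonicum GST coding sequence, followed after a short linker by the SMG7 fragment on the same strand. This arrangement gives an N-terminal GST tag suitable for glutathione affinity purification and pull-down assays. The pGEX-4T series normally encodes a thrombin cleavage site in this linker, although the feature table does not annotate one. The insert is recorded as unmutated, and the cloning sites used are not known.

SMG7 acts in nonsense-mediated mRNA decay, and its 14-3-3-like domain is a phosphoserine-binding module. The record gives the purpose only as bacterial expression of this domain. The associated publication concerns phosphorylation-dependent 14-3-3 and PDZ interactions of PRMT5, which suggests the recombinant domain was used for in vitro protein-binding studies.
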