Features (pLannotate 1.2.2; 18 found; start..end, strand, type, name):
      1..124     +  rep_origin     RSF ori (fragment): Plasmids containing the RSF 1030 origin of replication can be propagated in E. coli cells that contain additional plasmids with compatible origins.
    129..180     -  misc_feature   bom (fragment): basis of mobility region from pBR322
    187..264     +  promoter       lacI promoter: lacI
    265..1347    +  CDS            lacI: lac repressor; lacI; The lac repressor binds to the lac operator to inhibit transcription in E. coli. This inhibition can be relieved by adding lactose or isopropyl-β-D-thiogalactopyranoside (IPTG).
   1360..1381    +  protein_bind   CAP binding site: CAP binding activates transcription in the presence of cAMP. E. coli catabolite activator protein
   1396..1426    +  promoter       lac promoter: promoter for the E. coli lac operon
   1434..1450    +  protein_bind   lac operator: The lac repressor binds to the lac operator to inhibit transcription in E. coli. This inhibition can be relieved by adding lactose or isopropyl-β-D-thiogalactopyranoside (IPTG). lac repressor encoded by lacI
   1470..1643    +  CDS            lacZα: LacZα fragment of β-galactosidase; lacZ fragment
   1907..2023    -  CDS            yciV (fragment): RNAAM_ECOLI - Also known as trpH From Escherichia coli (strain K12).
   2099..2127    +  promoter       tac promoter: strong E. coli promoter; hybrid between the trp and lac UV5 promoters
   2135..2151    +  protein_bind   lac operator: The lac repressor binds to the lac operator to inhibit transcription in E. coli. This inhibition can be relieved by adding lactose or isopropyl-β-D-thiogalactopyranoside (IPTG). lac repressor encoded by lacI
   2174..2827    +  CDS            GST26_SCHJA: Experimental evidence at protein level: Swiss-Prot protein existence level 1. GST isoenzymes appear to play a central role in the parasite detoxification system. Other functions are also suspected including a role in increasing the solubility of haematin in the parasite gut. From Schistosoma japonicum (Blood fluke).
   2852..3601    +  CDS            SMG7 (fragment): SMG7_HUMAN - Also known as C1orf16, EST1C, KIAA0250. Experimental evidence at protein level: Swiss-Prot protein existence level 1. Plays a role in nonsense-mediated mRNA decay. Recruits UPF1 to cytoplasmic mRNA decay bodies. Together with SMG5 is thought to provide a link to the mRNA degradation machinery involving exonucleolytic pathways, and to serve as an adapter for UPF1 to protein phosphatase 2A (PP2A), thereby triggering UPF1 dephosphorylation. From Homo sapiens (Human).
   3634..3673    +  CDS            rop (fragment): Rop protein, which maintains plasmids at low copy number; rop
   3775..3815    +  misc_feature   bom (fragment): basis of mobility region from pBR322
   3920..4024    +  promoter       AmpR promoter: bla
   4025..4885    +  CDS            AmpR: β-lactamase; bla; confers resistance to ampicillin, carbenicillin, and related antibiotics
   5056..5644    +  rep_origin     ori: high-copy-number ColE1/pMB1/pBR322/pUC origin of replication
>Addgene plasmid #250069 | pGEX-SMG7-14-3-3 | addgene full sequence | sequence record 498071 | Addgene NGS Result
ATGTTCTTTCCTGCGTTATCCCCTGATTCTGTGGATAACCGTATTACCGCCTTTGAGTGAGCTGATACCG
CTCGCCGCAGCCGAACGACCGAGCGCAGCGAGTCAGTGAGCGAGGAAGCGGAAGAGCGCCTGATGCGGTA
TTTTCTCCTTACGCATCTGTGCGGTATTTCACACCGCATAAATTCCGACACCATCGAATGGCGCAAAACC
TTTCGCGGTATGGCATGATAGCGCCCGGAAGAGAGTCAATTCAGGGTGGTGAATGTGAAACCAGTAACGT
TATACGATGTCGCAGAGTATGCCGGTGTCTCTTATCAGACCGTTTCCCGCGTGGTGAACCAGGCCAGCCA
CGTTTCTGCGAAAACGCGGGAAAAAGTGGAAGCGGCGATGGCGGAGCTGAATTACATTCCCAACCGCGTG
GCACAACAACTGGCGGGCAAACAGTCGTTGCTGATTGGCGTTGCCACCTCCAGTCTGGCCCTGCACGCGC
CGTCGCAAATTGTCGCGGCGATTAAATCTCGCGCCGATCAACTGGGTGCCAGCGTGGTGGTGTCGATGGT
AGAACGAAGCGGCGTCGAAGCCTGTAAAGCGGCGGTGCACAATCTTCTCGCGCAACGCGTCAGTGGGCTG
ATCATTAACTATCCGCTGGATGACCAGGATGCCATTGCTGTGGAAGCTGCCTGCACTAATGTTCCGGCGT
TATTTCTTGATGTCTCTGACCAGACACCCATCAACAGTATTATTTTCTCCCATGAAGACGGTACGCGACT
GGGCGTGGAGCATCTGGTCGCATTGGGTCACCAGCAAATCGCGCTGTTAGCGGGCCCATTAAGTTCTGTC
TCGGCGCGTCTGCGTCTGGCTGGCTGGCATAAATATCTCACTCGCAATCAAATTCAGCCGATAGCGGAAC
GGGAAGGCGACTGGAGTGCCATGTCCGGTTTTCAACAAACCATGCAAATGCTGAATGAGGGCATCGTTCC
CACTGCGATGCTGGTTGCCAACGATCAGATGGCGCTGGGCGCAATGCGCGCCATTACCGAGTCCGGGCTG
CGCGTTGGTGCGGATATCTCGGTAGTGGGATACGACGATACCGAAGACAGCTCATGTTATATCCCGCCGT
TAACCACCATCAAACAGGATTTTCGCCTGCTGGGGCAAACCAGCGTGGACCGCTTGCTGCAACTCTCTCA
GGGCCAGGCGGTGAAGGGCAATCAGCTGTTGCCCGTCTCACTGGTGAAAAGAAAAACCACCCTGGCGCCC
AATACGCAAACCGCCTCTCCCCGCGCGTTGGCCGATTCATTAATGCAGCTGGCACGACAGGTTTCCCGAC
TGGAAAGCGGGCAGTGAGCGCAACGCAATTAATGTAAGTTAGCTCACTCATTAGGCACCCCAGGCTTTAC
ACTTTATGCTTCCGGCTCGTATGTTGTGTGGAATTGTGAGCGGATAACAATTTCACACAGGAAACAGCTA
TGACCATGATTACGGATTCACTGGCCGTCGTTTTACAACGTCGTGACTGGGAAAACCCTGGCGTTACCCA
ACTTAATCGCCTTGCAGCACATCCCCCTTTCGCCAGCTGGCGTAATAGCGAAGAGGCCCGCACCGATCGC
CCTTCCCAACAGTTGCGCAGCCTGAATGGCGAATGGCGCTTTGCCTGGTTTCCGGCACCAGAAGCGGTGC
CGGAAAGCTGGCTGGAGTGCGATCTTCCTGAGGCCGATACTGTCGTCGTCCCCTCAAACTGGCAGATGCA
CGGTTACGATGCGCCCATCTACACCAACGTGACCTATCCCATTACGGTCAATCCGCCGTTTGTTCCCACG
GAGAATCCGACGGGTTGTTACTCGCTCACATTTAATGTTGATGAAAGCTGGCTACAGGAAGGCCAGACGC
GAATTATTTTTGATGGCGTTGGAATTAGCTTATCGACTGCACGGTGCACCAATGCTTCTGGCGTCAGGCA
GCCATCGGAAGCTGTGGTATGGCTGTGCAGGTCGTAAATCACTGCATAATTCGTGTCGCTCAAGGCGCAC
TCCCGTTCTGGATAATGTTTTTTGCGCCGACATCATAACGGTTCTGGCAAATATTCTGAAATGAGCTGTT
GACAATTAATCATCGGCTCGTATAATGTGTGGAATTGTGAGCGGATAACAATTTCACACAGGAAACAGTA
TTCATGTCCCCTATACTAGGTTATTGGAAAATTAAGGGCCTTGTGCAACCCACTCGACTTCTTTTGGAAT
ATCTTGAAGAAAAATATGAAGAGCATTTGTATGAGCGCGATGAAGGTGATAAATGGCGAAACAAAAAGTT
TGAATTGGGTTTGGAGTTTCCCAATCTTCCTTATTATATTGATGGTGATGTTAAATTAACACAGTCTATG
GCCATCATACGTTATATAGCTGACAAGCACAACATGTTGGGTGGTTGTCCAAAAGAGCGTGCAGAGATTT
CAATGCTTGAAGGAGCGGTTTTGGATATTAGATACGGTGTTTCGAGAATTGCATATAGTAAAGACTTTGA
AACTCTCAAAGTTGATTTTCTTAGCAAGCTACCTGAAATGCTGAAAATGTTCGAAGATCGTTTATGTCAT
AAAACATATTTAAATGGTGATCATGTAACCCATCCTGACTTCATGTTGTATGACGCTCTTGATGTTGTTT
TATACATGGACCCAATGTGCCTGGATGCGTTCCCAAAATTAGTTTGTTTTAAAAAACGTATTGAAGCTAT
CCCACAAATTGATAAGTACTTGAAATCCAGCAAGTATATAGCATGGCCTTTGCAGGGCTGGCAAGCCACG
TTTGGTGGTGGCGACCATCCTCCAAAATCGGATCTGGTTCCGCGTGGATCCATGAGCCTGCAGTCTGCTC
AGTACCTGCGTCAGGCAGAGGTTCTGAAAGCGGACATGACCGACTCTAAACTGGGTCCGGCAGAAGTTTG
GACCTCTCGCCAGGCGCTGCAGGACCTGTATCAGAAGATGCTGGTTACCGACCTGGAATACGCTCTGGAC
AAAAAAGTGGAGCAGGATCTGTGGAACCACGCGTTCAAAAACCAGATCACCACTCTGCAGGGCCAGGCAA
AAAACCGTGCGAACCCGAACCGTTCTGAGGTTCAGGCTAACCTGTCCCTGTTCCTGGAAGCGGCGTCTGG
CTTCTACACTCAGCTGCTGCAGGAGCTGTGTACTGTGTTCAACGTGGACCTGCCGTGCCGTGTGAAATCT
TCTCAGCTGGGTATCATCTCTAACAAACAGACCCACACCAGCGCGATCGTTAAACCGCAGTCTTCTTCTT
GCTCTTATATCTGCCAGCACTGCCTGGTTCACCTGGGTGACATCGCGCGCTACCGCAACCAGACTTCCCA
GGCGGAGTCTTACTACCGCCATGCGGCACAGCTGGTGCCGTCTAACGGTCAGCCGTACAACCAGCTGGCA
ATCCTGGCGTCCTCTAAAGGTGACCACCTGACTACTATCTTCTACTATTGTCGTTCTATCGCGGTTAAAT
TCCCGTTCCCGGCTGCATCTACCAACCTGCAGAAAGCGCTGTCTAAAGCACTGGAGTCTCGTGACGAAGT
TAAAACCAAATGGGGTGTTTCTGACTTCATCCTCGAGCGGCCGCATCGTGACTGACTGACGATCTGCCTC
GCGCGTTTCGGTGATGACGGTGAAAACCTCTGACACATGCAGCTCCCGGAGACGGTCACAGCTTGTCTGT
AAGCGGATGCCGGGAGCAGACAAGCCCGTCAGGGCGCGTCAGCGGGTGTTGGCGGGTGTCGGGGCGCAGC
CATGACCCAGTCACGTAGCGATAGCGGAGTGTATAATTCTTGAAGACGAAAGGGCCTCGTGATACGCCTA
TTTTTATAGGTTAATGTCATGATAATAATGGTTTCTTAGACGTCAGGTGGCACTTTTCGGGGAAATGTGC
GCGGAACCCCTATTTGTTTATTTTTCTAAATACATTCAAATATGTATCCGCTCATGAGACAATAACCCTG
ATAAATGCTTCAATAATATTGAAAAAGGAAGAGTATGAGTATTCAACATTTCCGTGTCGCCCTTATTCCC
TTTTTTGCGGCATTTTGCCTTCCTGTTTTTGCTCACCCAGAAACGCTGGTGAAAGTAAAAGATGCTGAAG
ATCAGTTGGGTGCACGAGTGGGTTACATCGAACTGGATCTCAACAGCGGTAAGATCCTTGAGAGTTTTCG
CCCCGAAGAACGTTTTCCAATGATGAGCACTTTTAAAGTTCTGCTATGTGGCGCGGTATTATCCCGTGTT
GACGCCGGGCAAGAGCAACTCGGTCGCCGCATACACTATTCTCAGAATGACTTGGTTGAGTACTCACCAG
TCACAGAAAAGCATCTTACGGATGGCATGACAGTAAGAGAATTATGCAGTGCTGCCATAACCATGAGTGA
TAACACTGCGGCCAACTTACTTCTGACAACGATCGGAGGACCGAAGGAGCTAACCGCTTTTTTGCACAAC
ATGGGGGATCATGTAACTCGCCTTGATCGTTGGGAACCGGAGCTGAATGAAGCCATACCAAACGACGAGC
GTGACACCACGATGCCTGCAGCAATGGCAACAACGTTGCGCAAACTATTAACTGGCGAACTACTTACTCT
AGCTTCCCGGCAACAATTAATAGACTGGATGGAGGCGGATAAAGTTGCAGGACCACTTCTGCGCTCGGCC
CTTCCGGCTGGCTGGTTTATTGCTGATAAATCTGGAGCCGGTGAGCGTGGGTCTCGCGGTATCATTGCAG
CACTGGGGCCAGATGGTAAGCCCTCCCGTATCGTAGTTATCTACACGACGGGGAGTCAGGCAACTATGGA
TGAACGAAATAGACAGATCGCTGAGATAGGTGCCTCACTGATTAAGCATTGGTAACTGTCAGACCAAGTT
TACTCATATATACTTTAGATTGATTTAAAACTTCATTTTTAATTTAAAAGGATCTAGGTGAAGATCCTTT
TTGATAATCTCATGACCAAAATCCCTTAACGTGAGTTTTCGTTCCACTGAGCGTCAGACCCCGTAGAAAA
GATCAAAGGATCTTCTTGAGATCCTTTTTTTCTGCGCGTAATCTGCTGCTTGCAAACAAAAAAACCACCG
CTACCAGCGGTGGTTTGTTTGCCGGATCAAGAGCTACCAACTCTTTTTCCGAAGGTAACTGGCTTCAGCA
GAGCGCAGATACCAAATACTGTCCTTCTAGTGTAGCCGTAGTTAGGCCACCACTTCAAGAACTCTGTAGC
ACCGCCTACATACCTCGCTCTGCTAATCCTGTTACCAGTGGCTGCTGCCAGTGGCGATAAGTCGTGTCTT
ACCGGGTTGGACTCAAGACGATAGTTACCGGATAAGGCGCAGCGGTCGGGCTGAACGGGGGGTTCGTGCA
CACAGCCCAGCTTGGAGCGAACGACCTACACCGAACTGAGATACCTACAGCGTGAGCTATGAGAAAGCGC
CACGCTTCCCGAAGGGAGAAAGGCGGACAGGTATCCGGTAAGCGGCAGGGTCGGAACAGGAGAGCGCACG
AGGGAGCTTCCAGGGGGAAACGCCTGGTATCTTTATAGTCCTGTCGGGTTTCGCCACCTCTGACTTGAGC
GTCGATTTTTGTGATGCTCGTCAGGGGGGCGGAGCCTATGGAAAAACGCCAGCAACGCGGCCTTTTTACG
GTTCCTGGCCTTTTGCTGGCCTTTTGCTCAC
